Addgene plasmid #169282: SIN40C.TRE.dTomato.miR30n.PGK.sfGFP.P2A.Tet3G
Purpose: (Empty Backbone) Doxycycline-inducible overexpression of miRNA or shRNA with dTomato as a reporter fluorescent protein
Depositing lab: Dirk Heckl. Depositing organization: Martin-Luther-Universitaet Halle-Wittenberg.
Backbone
  Vector backbone: SIN40C
  Vector type: Lentiviral, RNAi
  Selectable markers: sfGFP
Growth in bacteria
  Bacterial resistance: Ampicillin, 100 μg/mL
  Growth temperature: 37°C
  Growth strain: NEB Stable
  Copy number: High Copy
Gene/Insert
  Gene/Insert name: None
Terms and licenses: Academic/Nonprofit Terms; Industry Terms: Not Available to Industry
How to cite: SIN40C.TRE.dTomato.miR30n.PGK.sfGFP.P2A.Tet3G was a gift from Dirk Heckl (Addgene plasmid # 169282 ; http://n2t.net/addgene:169282 ; RRID:Addgene_169282)
