[The description below was written by a language model from this plasmid's Addgene catalogue record and pLannotate feature annotations shown in this document.]
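Description:
SIN40C.TRE.dTomato.miR30n.PGK.sfGFP.P2A.Tet3G is an empty, all-in-one lentiviral RNAi backbone of about 10.2 kb, built on the SIN40C vector and designed for doxycycline-inducible expression of a miRNA or shRNA. It carries no insert; the user supplies the hairpin. In bacteria it is maintained as a high-copy plasmid through a ColE1/pUC-type origin with ampicillin resistance, and it also retains an f1 origin and leftover cloning-vector elements (lac promoter/operator, lacZα fragment, T3 and T7 promoters). The viral portion is a self-inactivating HIV-1 design. A chimeric upstream region with CMV enhancer, SV40 and RSV promoter sequences drives genomic RNA from a truncated 5' LTR. This is followed by the Ψ packaging signal with a gag fragment, the RRE, cPPT/CTS, a WPRE and a ΔU3 3' LTR, with an SV40 poly(A) signal and SV40 origin downstream.

Two expression units sit between the LTRs. The TRE3G promoter drives dTomato, followed directly by the 5' and 3' flanking sequences of human miR-30a. A hairpin placed between these flanks is therefore transcribed in the 3' region of the dTomato message and processed as an artificial microRNA, so red fluorescence reports induction. Downstream, the constitutive mouse PGK promoter expresses superfolder GFP linked by a P2A peptide (named in the construct title but not separately annotated) to the Tet-On 3G transactivator, whose TetR-derived DNA-binding portion is the part annotated in the feature table. sfGFP serves as the marker for identifying or sorting transduced cells. Tet3G activates TRE3G only in the presence of doxycycline, which allows controlled knockdown or miRNA overexpression from a single integrated vector.
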