Features (pLannotate 1.2.2; 33 found; start..end, strand, type, name):
      1..128     +  rep_origin     RSF ori (fragment): Plasmids containing the RSF 1030 origin of replication can be propagated in E. coli cells that contain additional plasmids with compatible origins.
    130..222     +  CDS            lacI (fragment): lac repressor; lacI; The lac repressor binds to the lac operator to inhibit transcription in E. coli. This inhibition can be relieved by adding lactose or isopropyl-β-D-thiogalactopyranoside (IPTG).
    235..256     +  protein_bind   CAP binding site: CAP binding activates transcription in the presence of cAMP. E. coli catabolite activator protein
    271..301     +  promoter       lac promoter: promoter for the E. coli lac operon
    309..325     +  protein_bind   lac operator: The lac repressor binds to the lac operator to inhibit transcription in E. coli. This inhibition can be relieved by adding lactose or isopropyl-β-D-thiogalactopyranoside (IPTG). lac repressor encoded by lacI
    370..388     +  promoter       T3 promoter: promoter for bacteriophage T3 RNA polymerase
    433..812     +  enhancer       CMV enhancer: human cytomegalovirus immediate early enhancer
    869..1060    +  promoter       SV40 promoter (fragment): SV40 enhancer and early promoter
   1079..1305    +  promoter       RSV promoter: Rous sarcoma virus enhancer/promoter
   1306..1486    +  LTR            5' LTR (truncated): truncated 5' long terminal repeat (LTR) from HIV-1
   1533..1658    +  misc_feature   HIV-1 Ψ: packaging signal of human immunodeficiency virus type 1
   1642..2005    +  CDS            HIV-1 gag (fragment): gag protein from human immunodeficiency virus 1; gag
   2151..2384    +  misc_feature   RRE: The Rev response element (RRE) of HIV-1 allows for Rev-dependent mRNA export from the nucleus to the cytoplasm.
   2761..2785    +  CDS            Rev (fragment): human immunodeficiency virus 1 (HIV-1) Rev protein; rev; enhances nuclear export of unspliced and incompletely spliced viral mRNAs
   2826..2943    +  misc_feature   cPPT/CTS: central polypurine tract and central termination sequence of HIV-1
   2989..3367    +  promoter       TRE3G promoter: 3rd-generation Tet-responsive promoter that can be activated by binding of Tet-On® 3G
   3380..4081    +  CDS            dTomato: dTomato is a basic (constitutively fluorescent) orange fluorescent protein published in 2004, derived from Discosoma sp.. It is reported to be a somewhat slowly-maturing dimer with low acid sensitivity.
   4103..4224    +  ncRNA          5' miR-30a: sequence upstream of the 71-nt precursor of the human miR-30a microRNA (Zeng et al., 2002) miRNA
   4252..4378    +  ncRNA          3' miR-30a: sequence downstream of the 71-nt precursor of the human miR-30a microRNA (Zeng et al., 2002) miRNA
   4397..4896    +  promoter       PGK promoter: mouse phosphoglycerate kinase 1 promoter
   4915..5625    +  CDS            Superfolder GFP: Superfolder GFP is a basic (constitutively fluorescent) green fluorescent protein published in 2005, derived from Aequorea victoria. It is reported to be a very rapidly-maturing weak dimer.
   5695..6312    +  CDS            tetR: TETR2_ECOLX - Experimental evidence at protein level: Swiss-Prot protein existence level 1. TetR is the repressor of the tetracycline resistance element; its N-terminal region forms a helix-turn-helix structure and binds DNA. Binding of tetracycline to TetR reduces the repressor affinity for the tetracycline resistance gene (tetA) promoter operator sites. From Escherichia coli.
   6468..7056    +  misc_feature   WPRE: woodchuck hepatitis virus posttranscriptional regulatory element
   7107..7126    +  misc_feature   cPPT/CTS (fragment): central polypurine tract and central termination sequence of HIV-1
   7128..7361    +  LTR            3' LTR (ΔU3): self-inactivating 3' long terminal repeat (LTR) from HIV-1
   7439..7560    +  polyA_signal   SV40 poly(A) signal: SV40 polyadenylation signal
   7600..7735    +  rep_origin     SV40 ori: SV40 origin of replication
   7756..7774    -  promoter       T7 promoter: promoter for bacteriophage T7 RNA polymerase
   7782..7937    +  CDS            lacZα (fragment): LacZα fragment of β-galactosidase; lacZ fragment
   7942..8370    +  rep_origin     f1 ori (sequence partly withheld): f1 bacteriophage origin of replication; arrow indicates direction of (+) strand synthesis
   8423..8527    +  promoter       AmpR promoter: bla
   8528..9388    +  CDS            AmpR: β-lactamase; bla; confers resistance to ampicillin, carbenicillin, and related antibiotics
   9559..10147   +  rep_origin     ori: high-copy-number ColE1/pMB1/pBR322/pUC origin of replication
>Addgene plasmid #169282 | SIN40C.TRE.dTomato.miR30n.PGK.sfGFP.P2A.Tet3G | addgene full sequence | sequence record 337922 | Addgene NGS Result
TCACATGTTCTTTCCTGCGTTATCCCCTGATTCTGTGGATAACCGTATTACCGCCTTTGAGTGAGCTGAT
ACCGCTCGCCGCAGCCGAACGACCGAGCGCAGCGAGTCAGTGAGCGAGGAAGCGGAAGAGCGCCCAATAC
GCAAACCGCCTCTCCCCGCGCGTTGGCCGATTCATTAATGCAGCTGGCACGACAGGTTTCCCGACTGGAA
AGCGGGCAGTGAGCGCAACGCAATTAATGTGAGTTAGCTCACTCATTAGGCACCCCAGGCTTTACACTTT
ATGCTTCCGGCTCGTATGTTGTGTGGAATTGTGAGCGGATAACAATTTCACACAGGAAACAGCTATGACC
ATGATTACGCCAAGCGCGCAATTAACCCTCACTAAAGGGAACAAAAGCTGGAGCTGCAAGCGGTACCGTC
GACCTGCAGGTTGACATTGATTATTGACTAGTTATTAATAGTAATCAATTACGGGGTCATTAGTTCATAG
CCCATATATGGAGTTCCGCGTTACATAACTTACGGTAAATGGCCCGCCTGGCTGACCGCCCAACGACCCC
CGCCCATTGACGTCAATAATGACGTATGTTCCCATAGTAACGCCAATAGGGACTTTCCATTGACGTCAAT
GGGTGGAGTATTTACGGTAAACTGCCCACTTGGCAGTACATCAAGTGTATCATATGCCAAGTACGCCCCC
TATTGACGTCAATGACGGTAAATGGCCCGCCTGGCATTATGCCCAGTACATGACCTTATGGGACTTTCCT
ACTTGGCAGTACATCTACGTATTAGTCATCGCTATTACCATGGCGCGCCATGCAGGGCCTGAAATAACCT
CTGAAAGAGGAACTTGGTTAGGTACCTTCTGAGGCGGAAAGAACCAGCTGTGGAATGTGTGTCAGTTAGG
GTGTGGAAAGTCCCCAGGCTCCCCAGCAGGCAGAAGTATGCAAAGCATGCATCTCAATTAGTCAGCAACC
AGGTGTGGAAAGTCCCCAGGCTCCCCAGCAGGCAGAAGTATGCAAAGCATGCATCTCAATTAGTCAGCAA
CCATAGTCCCTTAAGAGGCGCGCCTTAATGTAGTCTTATGCAATACTCTTGTAGTCTTGCAACATGGTAA
CGATGAGTTAGCAACATGCCTTACAAGGAGAGAAAAAGCACCGTGCATGCCGATTGGTGGAAGTAAGGTG
GTACGATCGTGCCTTATTAGGAAGGCAACAGACGGGTCTGACATGGATTGGACGAACCACTGAATTGCCG
CATTGCAGAGATATTGTATTTAAGTGCCTAGCTCGATACATAAACGGGTCTCTCTGGTTAGACCAGATCT
GAGCCTGGGAGCTCTCTGGCTAACTAGGGAACCCACTGCTTAAGCCTCAATAAAGCTTGCCTTGAGTGCT
TCAAGTAGTGTGTGCCCGTCTGTTGTGTGACTCTGGTAACTAGAGATCCCTCAGACCCTTTTAGTCAGTG
TGGAAAATCTCTAGCAGTGGCGCCCGAACAGGGACTTGAAAGCGAAAGGGAAACCAGAGGAGCTCTCTCG
ACGCAGGACTCGGCTTGCTGAAGCGCGCACGGCAAGAGGCGAGGGGCGGCGACTGGTGAGTACGCCAAAA
ATTTTGACTAGCGGAGGCTAGAAGGAGAGAGATGGGTGCGAGAGCGTCAGTATTAAGCGGGGGAGAATTA
GATCGCGATGGGAAAAAATTCGGTTAAGGCCAGGGGGAAAGAAAAAATATAAATTAAAACATATAGTATG
GGCAAGCAGGGAGCTAGAACGATTCGCAGTTAATCCTGGCCTGTTAGAAACATCAGAAGGCTGTAGACAA
ATACTGGGACAGCTACAACCATCCCTTCAGACAGGATCAGAAGAACTTAGATCATTATATAATACAGTAG
CAACCCTCTATTGTGTGCATCAAAGGATAGAGATAAAAGACACCAAGGAAGCTTTAGACAAGATAGAGGA
AGAGCAAAACAAAAGTAAGACCACCGCACAGCAAGCGGCCGCTGATCTTCAGACCTGGAGGAGGAGATAT
GAGGGACAATTGGAGAAGTGAATTATATAAATATAAAGTAGTAAAAATTGAACCATTAGGAGTAGCACCC
ACCAAGGCAAAGAGAAGAGTGGTGCAGAGAGAAAAAAGAGCAGTGGGAATAGGAGCTTTGTTCCTTGGGT
TCTTGGGAGCAGCAGGAAGCACTATGGGCGCAGCGTCAATGACGCTGACGGTACAGGCCAGACAATTATT
GTCTGGTATAGTGCAGCAGCAGAACAATTTGCTGAGGGCTATTGAGGCGCAACAGCATCTGTTGCAACTC
ACAGTCTGGGGCATCAAGCAGCTCCAGGCAAGAATCCTGGCTGTGGAAAGATACCTAAAGGATCAACAGC
TCCTGGGGATTTGGGGTTGCTCTGGAAAACTCATTTGCACCACTGCTGTGCCTTGGAATGCTAGTTGGAG
TAATAAATCTCTGGAACAGATTTGGAATCACACGACCTGGATGGAGTGGGACAGAGAAATTAACAATTAC
ACAAGCTTAATACACTCCTTAATTGAAGAATCGCAAAACCAGCAAGAAAAGAATGAACAAGAATTATTGG
AATTAGATAAATGGGCAAGTTTGTGGAATTGGTTTAACATAACAAATTGGCTGTGGTATATAAAATTATT
CATAATGATAGTAGGAGGCTTGGTAGGTTTAAGAATAGTTTTTGCTGTACTTTCTATAGTGAATAGAGTT
AGGCAGGGATATTCACCATTATCGTTTCAGACCCACCTCCCAACCCCGAGGGGACAATTCTAGATCTTGA
GACAAATGGCAGTATTCATCCACAATTTTAAAAGAAAAGGGGGGATTGGGGGGTACAGTGCAGGGGAAAG
AATAGTAGACATAATAGCAACAGACATACAAACTAAAGAATTACAAAAACAAATTACAAAAATTCAAAAT
TTTCGGGTTTATTACAGGGACAGCAGAGATCCACTTTGGCGCCGGCTCGAGTTTACTCCCTATCAGTGAT
AGAGAACGTATAAGGAGTTTACTCCCTATCAGTGATAGAGAACGTATGACCAGTTTACTCCCTATCAGTG
ATAGAGAACGTATCTACAGTTTACTCCCTATCAGTGATAGAGAACGTATGACCAGTTTACTCCCTATCAG
TGATAGAGAACGTATCTACAGTTTACTCCCTATCAGTGATAGAGAACGTATATCCAGTTTACTCCCTATC
AGTGATAGAGAACGTATAAGCTTTAGGCGTGTACGGTGGGCGCCTATAAAAGCAGAGCTCGTTTAGTGAA
CCGTCAGATCGCCTGGAGCAATTCCACAACACTTTTGTCTTATACCAACTTTCCGTACCACTTCCTACCC
TCGTAAAGGATCCGCCACCATGGTGAGCAAGGGCGAGGAGGTCATCAAAGAGTTCATGCGCTTCAAGGTG
CGCATGGAGGGCTCCATGAACGGCCACGAGTTCGAGATCGAGGGCGAGGGCGAGGGCCGCCCCTACGAGG
GCACCCAGACCGCCAAGCTGAAGGTGACCAAGGGCGGCCCCCTGCCCTTCGCCTGGGACATCCTGTCCCC
CCAGTTCATGTACGGCTCCAAGGCGTACGTGAAGCACCCCGCCGACATCCCCGATTACAAGAAGCTGTCC
TTCCCCGAGGGCTTCAAGTGGGAGCGCGTGATGAACTTCGAGGACGGCGGTCTGGTGACCGTGACCCAGG
ACTCCTCCCTGCAGGACGGCACGCTGATCTACAAGGTGAAGATGCGCGGCACCAACTTCCCCCCCGACGG
CCCCGTAATGCAGAAGAAGACCATGGGCTGGGAGGCCTCCACCGAGCGCCTGTACCCCCGCGACGGCGTG
CTGAAGGGCGAGATCCACCAGGCCCTGAAGCTGAAGGACGGCGGCCACTACCTGGTGGAGTTCAAGACCA
TCTACATGGCCAAGAAGCCCGTGCAACTGCCCGGCTACTACTACGTGGACACCAAGCTGGACATCACCTC
CCACAACGAGGACTACACCATCGTGGAACAGTACGAGCGCTCCGAGGGCCGCCACCACCTGTTCCTGTAC
GGCATGGACGAGCTGTACAAGTGAGCGGCCGCATATTGCTGTTTGAATGAGGCTTCAGTACTTTACAGAA
TCGTTGCCTGCACATCTTGGAAACACTTGCTGGGATTACTTCTTCAGGTTAACCCAACAGAAGGCTAAAG
AAGGTATATTGCTGTTGACAGTGAGCGGGAGACGTGATTACCGTCTCTTGCCTACTGCCTCGGACTTCAA
GGGGCTACTTTAGGAGCAATTATCTTGTTTACTAAAACTGAATACCTTGCTATCTCTTTGATACATTTTT
ACAAAGCTGAATTAAAATGGTATAAATTAAATCACTTTTTTACGCGTAATTCTACCGGGTAGGGGAGGCG
CTTTTCCCAAGGCAGTCTGGAGCATGCGCTTTAGCAGCCCCGCTGGGCACTTGGCGCTACACAAGTGGCC
TCTGGCCTCGCACACATTCCACATCCACCGGAAGGCGCCAACCGGCTCCGTTCTTTGGTGGCCCCTTCGC
GCCACCTTCTACTCCTCCCCTAGTCAGGAAGTTCCCCCCCGCCCCGCAGCTCGCGTCGTGCAGGACGTGA
CAAATGGAAGTAGCACGTGTCACTAGTCTCGTGCAGATGGACAGCACCGCTGAGCAATGGAAGCGGGTAG
GCCTTTGGGGCAGCGGCCAATAGCAGCTTTGCTCCTTCGCTTTCTGGGCTCAGAGGCTGGGAAGGGGTGG
GTCCGGGGGCGGGCTCAGGGGCGGGCTCAGGGGCGGGGCGGGCGCCCGAAGGTCCACCGGAGGCCCGGCA
TTCTGCACGCTTCAAAAGCGCACGTCTGCCGCGCTGTTCTCCTCTTCCTCATCTCCGGGCCTTTCGGCTA
GCGCCACCATGGGATCTAAGGGCGAGGAACTGTTCACCGGCGTGGTGCCCATCCTGGTGGAACTGGATGG
CGACGTGAACGGCCACAAGTTCTCTGTGCGGGGAGAGGGCGAAGGCGACGCCACAAATGGCAAGCTGACC
CTGAAGTTCATCTGCACCACCGGCAAGCTGCCCGTGCCTTGGCCTACCCTCGTGACCACACTGACCTACG
GCGTGCAGTGCTTCAGCAGATACCCCGACCATATGAAGCGGCACGACTTCTTCAAGAGCGCCATGCCCGA
GGGCTACGTGCAGGAACGGACCATCAGCTTCAAGGACGACGGCACCTACAAGACCAGAGCCGAAGTGAAG
TTCGAGGGCGACACCCTCGTGAACCGGATCGAGCTGAAGGGCATCGATTTCAAAGAGGACGGCAACATCC
TGGGCCACAAGCTGGAGTACAACTTCAACAGCCACAATGTGTATATCACCGCCGACAAGCAGAAGAACGG
CATCAAGGCCAACTTCAAGATCCGGCACAACGTGGAAGATGGCAGCGTGCAGCTGGCCGACCACTACCAG
CAGAACACCCCCATCGGAGATGGCCCCGTGCTGCTGCCCGACAACCACTACCTGAGCACCCAGAGCGTGC
TGAGCAAGGACCCCAACGAGAAGCGGGACCACATGGTGCTGCTGGAATTCGTGACCGCCGCTGGCATCAC
CCACGGCATGGACGAGCTGTATAAGGGAGGAAGCGGCGCCACCAATTTCAGCCTGCTGAAACAGGCCGGC
GACGTGGAAGAGAACCCTGGCCCTATGAGCCGGCTGGACAAGAGCAAAGTGATCAACAGCGCCCTGGAAC
TGCTGAACGGCGTGGGCATCGAGGGCCTGACCACCCGGAAGCTGGCCCAGAAACTGGGCGTGGAACAGCC
CACCCTGTACTGGCACGTGAAGAACAAGCGGGCCCTGCTGGACGCCCTGCCCATCGAGATGCTGGACCGG
CACCACACCCACAGCTGCCCTCTGGAAGGCGAGAGCTGGCAGGACTTCCTGCGGAACAACGCCAAGAGCT
ACAGATGCGCCCTGCTGAGCCACCGGGACGGCGCCAAAGTGCACCTGGGCACCAGACCCACCGAGAAGCA
GTACGAGACACTGGAAAACCAGCTGGCCTTCCTGTGCCAGCAGGGCTTCAGCCTGGAAAACGCCCTGTAC
GCCCTGAGCGCCGTGGGCCACTTCACCCTGGGCTGCGTGCTGGAAGAACAGGAACACCAGGTCGCCAAAG
AGGAAAGAGAGACACCCACCACCGACAGCATGCCCCCCCTGCTGAAGCAGGCCATCGAGCTGTTCGACAG
ACAGGGCGCCGAGCCCGCCTTCCTGTTCGGCCTGGAACTGATCATCTGCGGCCTCGAGAAGCAGCTGAAG
TGCGAGAGCGGCGGACCCACCGACGCCCTGGACGACTTCGACCTGGACATGCTGCCCGCCGATGCCCTGG
ATGATTTTGATCTGGATATGCTCCCTGCTGACGCTCTCGATGACTTCGATCTCGATATGCTGCCAGGCTA
ATGTACAAGTGATCGCGTTAAGTCGACAATCAACCTCTGGATTACAAAATTTGTGAAAGATTGACTGGTA
TTCTTAACTATGTTGCTCCTTTTACGCTATGTGGATACGCTGCTTTAATGCCTTTGTATCATGCTATTGC
TTCCCGTATGGCTTTCATTTTCTCCTCCTTGTATAAATCCTGGTTGCTGTCTCTTTATGAGGAGTTGTGG
CCCGTTGTCAGGCAACGTGGCGTGGTGTGCACTGTGTTTGCTGACGCAACCCCCACTGGTTGGGGCATTG
CCACCACCTGTCAGCTCCTTTCCGGGACTTTCGCTTTCCCCCTCCCTATTGCCACGGCGGAACTCATCGC
CGCCTGCCTTGCCCGCTGCTGGACAGGGGCTCGGCTGTTGGGCACTGACAATTCCGTGGTGTTGTCGGGG
AAATCATCGTCCTTTCCTTGGCTGCTCGCCTGTGTTGCCACCTGGATTCTGCGCGGGACGTCCTTCTGCT
ACGTCCCTTCGGCCCTCAATCCAGCGGACCTTCCTTCCCGCGGCCTGCTGCCGGCTCTGCGGCCTCTTCC
GCGTCTTCGCCTTCGCCCTCAGACGAGTCGGATCTCCCTTTGGGCCGCCTCCCCGCGTCGACTTTAAGAC
CAATGACTTACAAGGCAGCTGTAGATCTTAGCCACTTTTTAAAAGAAAAGGGGGGACTGGAAGGGCTAAT
TCACTCCCAACGAAGACAAGATCTGCTTTTTGCTTGTACTGGGTCTCTCTGGTTAGACCAGATCTGAGCC
TGGGAGCTCTCTGGCTAACTAGGGAACCCACTGCTTAAGCCTCAATAAAGCTTGCCTTGAGTGCTTCAAG
TAGTGTGTGCCCGTCTGTTGTGTGACTCTGGTAACTAGAGATCCCTCAGACCCTTTTAGTCAGTGTGGAA
AATCTCTAGCAGTACGTATAGTAGTTCATGTCATCTTATTATTCAGTATTTATAACTTGCAAAGAAATGA
ATATCAGAGAGTGAGAGGAACTTGTTTATTGCAGCTTATAATGGTTACAAATAAAGCAATAGCATCACAA
ATTTCACAAATAAAGCATTTTTTTCACTGCATTCTAGTTGTGGTTTGTCCAAACTCATCAATGTATCTTA
TCATGTCTGGCTCTAGCTATCCCGCCCCTAACTCCGCCCATCCCGCCCCTAACTCCGCCCAGTTCCGCCC
ATTCTCCGCCCCATGGCTGACTAATTTTTTTTATTTATGCAGAGGCCGAGGCCGCCTCGGCCTCTGAGCT
ATTCCAGAAGTAGTGAGGAGGCTTTTTTGGAGGCCTAGGGACGTACCCAATTCGCCCTATAGTGAGTCGT
ATTACGCGCGCTCACTGGCCGTCGTTTTACAACGTCGTGACTGGGAAAACCCTGGCGTTACCCAACTTAA
TCGCCTTGCAGCACATCCCCCTTTCGCCAGCTGGCGTAATAGCGAAGAGGCCCGCACCGATCGCCCTTCC
CAACAGTTGCGCAGCCTGAATGGCGAATGGG
[124 nt withheld, positions 7942-8065]
C
[91 nt withheld, positions 8067-8157]
A
[49 nt withheld, positions 8159-8207]
CCTTTGACGTTGGAGTCCACGTTCTTT
[37 nt withheld, positions 8235-8271]
ACCCTATCTCGGTCTATTCTTTTGATTTATAAGGGATTTTGCCGATTTCGGCCTATTGGTTAAAAAATGA
GCTGATTTAACAAAAATTTAACGCGAATTTTAACAAAATATTAACGCTTACAATTTAGGTGGCACTTTTC
GGGGAAATGTGCGCGGAACCCCTATTTGTTTATTTTTCTAAATACATTCAAATATGTATCCGCTCATGAG
ACAATAACCCTGATAAATGCTTCAATAATATTGAAAAAGGAAGAGTATGAGTATTCAACATTTCCGTGTC
GCCCTTATTCCCTTTTTTGCGGCATTTTGCCTTCCTGTTTTTGCTCACCCAGAAACGCTGGTGAAAGTAA
AAGATGCTGAAGATCAGTTGGGTGCACGAGTGGGTTACATCGAACTGGATCTCAACAGCGGTAAGATCCT
TGAGAGTTTTCGCCCCGAAGAACGTTTTCCAATGATGAGCACTTTTAAAGTTCTGCTATGTGGCGCGGTA
TTATCCCGTATTGACGCCGGGCAAGAGCAACTCGGTCGCCGCATACACTATTCTCAGAATGACTTGGTTG
AGTACTCACCAGTCACAGAAAAGCATCTTACGGATGGCATGACAGTAAGAGAATTATGCAGTGCTGCCAT
AACCATGAGTGATAACACTGCGGCCAACTTACTTCTGACAACGATCGGAGGACCGAAGGAGCTAACCGCT
TTTTTGCACAACATGGGGGATCATGTAACTCGCCTTGATCGTTGGGAACCGGAGCTGAATGAAGCCATAC
CAAACGACGAGCGTGACACCACGATGCCTGTAGCAATGGCAACAACGTTGCGCAAACTATTAACTGGCGA
ACTACTTACTCTAGCTTCCCGGCAACAATTAATAGACTGGATGGAGGCGGATAAAGTTGCAGGACCACTT
CTGCGCTCGGCCCTTCCGGCTGGCTGGTTTATTGCTGATAAATCTGGAGCCGGTGAGCGTGGGTCTCGCG
GTATCATTGCAGCACTGGGGCCAGATGGTAAGCCCTCCCGTATCGTAGTTATCTACACGACGGGGAGTCA
GGCAACTATGGATGAACGAAATAGACAGATCGCTGAGATAGGTGCCTCACTGATTAAGCATTGGTAACTG
TCAGACCAAGTTTACTCATATATACTTTAGATTGATTTAAAACTTCATTTTTAATTTAAAAGGATCTAGG
TGAAGATCCTTTTTGATAATCTCATGACCAAAATCCCTTAACGTGAGTTTTCGTTCCACTGAGCGTCAGA
CCCCGTAGAAAAGATCAAAGGATCTTCTTGAGATCCTTTTTTTCTGCGCGTAATCTGCTGCTTGCAAACA
AAAAAACCACCGCTACCAGCGGTGGTTTGTTTGCCGGATCAAGAGCTACCAACTCTTTTTCCGAAGGTAA
CTGGCTTCAGCAGAGCGCAGATACCAAATACTGTTCTTCTAGTGTAGCCGTAGTTAGGCCACCACTTCAA
GAACTCTGTAGCACCGCCTACATACCTCGCTCTGCTAATCCTGTTACCAGTGGCTGCTGCCAGTGGCGAT
AAGTCGTGTCTTACCGGGTTGGACTCAAGACGATAGTTACCGGATAAGGCGCAGCGGTCGGGCTGAACGG
GGGGTTCGTGCACACAGCCCAGCTTGGAGCGAACGACCTACACCGAACTGAGATACCTACAGCGTGAGCT
ATGAGAAAGCGCCACGCTTCCCGAAGGGAGAAAGGCGGACAGGTATCCGGTAAGCGGCAGGGTCGGAACA
GGAGAGCGCACGAGGGAGCTTCCAGGGGGAAACGCCTGGTATCTTTATAGTCCTGTCGGGTTTCGCCACC
TCTGACTTGAGCGTCGATTTTTGTGATGCTCGTCAGGGGGGCGGAGCCTATGGAAAAACGCCAGCAACGC
GGCCTTTTTACGGTTCCTGGCCTTTTGCTGGCCTTTTGC
